>Addgene plasmid #18940 | pBCPB+ | depositor full sequence | sequence record 8893 | Author sequence
CTAAATTGTAAGCGTTAATATTTTGTTAAAATTCGCGTTAAATTTTTGTTAAATCAGCTCATTTTTTAAC
CAATAGGCCGAAATCGGCAAAATCCCTTATAAATCAAAAGAATAGACCGAGATAGGGT
[37 nt withheld, positions 129-165]
AAAGAACGTGGACTCCAACGTCAAAGG
[49 nt withheld, positions 193-241]
T
[91 nt withheld, positions 243-333]
G
[124 nt withheld, positions 335-458]
CCCATTCGCCATTCAGGCTGCGCAACTGTTGGGAAGGGCGCGGGCCCCCCCTCGAGGTCGACGATGTAGG
TCACGGTCTCGAAGCCGCGGTGCGGGTGCCAGGGCGTGCCCTTGGGCTCCCCGGGCGCGTACTCCACCTC
ACCCATCTGGTCCATCATGATGAACGGGTCGAGGTGGCGGTAGTTGATCCCGGCGAACGCGCGGCGCACC
GGGAAGCCCTCGCCCTCGAAACCGCTGGGCGCGGTGGTCACGGTGAGCACGGGACGTGCGACGGCGTCGG
CGGGTGCGGATACGCGGGGCAGCGTCAGCGGGTTCTCGACGGTCACGGCGGGCATGTCGACGGTATCGAT
AAGCTTGGGCCCCTCGAGGGATCCTCTAGAGCGGCCGCCTAGAGTCGAGGCCGAGTTTGTCAGAAAGCAG
ACCAAACAGCGGTTGGAATAATAGCGAGAACAGAGAAATAGCGGCAAAAATAATACCCGTATCACTTTTG
CTGATATGGTTGATGTCATGTAGCCAAATCGGGAAAAACGGGAAGTAGGCTCCCATGATAAAAAAGTAAA
AGAAAAAGAATAAACCGAACATCCAAAAGTTTGTGTTTTTTAAATAGTACATAATGGATTTCCTTACGCG
AAATACGGGCAGACATGGCCTGCCCGGTTATTATTATTTTTGACACCAGACCAACTGGTAATGGTAGCGA
CCGGCGCTCAGCTGTAATTCCGCCGATACTGACGGGCTCCAGGAGTCGTCGCCACCAATCCCCATATGGA
AACCGTCGATATTCAGCCATGTGCCTTCTTCCGCGTGCAGCAGATGGCGATGGCTGGTTTCCATCGTTGC
TGTTGACTGTAGCGGCTGATGTTGAACTGGAAGTCGCCGCGCCACTGGTGTGGGCCATAATTCAATTCGC
GCGTCCCGCAGCGCAGACCGTTTTCGCTCGGGAAGACGTACGGGGTATACATGTCTGACAATGGCAGATC
CCAGCGGTCAAAACAGGCGGCAGTAAGGCGGTCGGGATAGTTTTCTTGCGGCCCTAATCCGAGCCAGTTT
ACCCGCTCTGCTACCTGCGCCAGCTGGCAGTTCAGGCCAATCCGCGCCGGATGCGGTGTATCGCTCGCCA
CTTCAACATCAACGGTAATCGCCATTTGACCACTACCATCAATCCGGTAGGTTTTCCGGCTGATAAATAA
GGTTTTCCCCTGATGCTGCCACGCGTGAGCGGTCGTAATCAGCACCGCATCAGCAAGTGTATCTGCCGTG
CACTGCAACAACGCTGCTTCGGCCTGGTAATGGCCCGCCGCCTTCCAGCGTTCGACCCAGGCGTTAGGGT
CAATGCGGGTCGCTTCACTTACGCCAATGTCGTTATCCAGCGGTGCACGGGTGAACTGATCGCGCAGCGG
CGTCAGCAGTTGTTTTTTATCGCCAATCCACATCTGTGAAAGAAAGCCTGACTGGCGGTTAAATTGCCAA
CGCTTATTACCCAGCTCGATGCAAAAATCCATTTCGCTGGTGGTCAGATGCGGGATGGCGTGGGACGCGG
CGGGGAGCGTCACACTGAGGTTTTCCGCCAGACGCCACTGCTGCCAGGCGCTGATGTGCCCGGCTTCTGA
CCATGCGGTCGCGTTCGGTTGCACTACGCGTACTGTGAGCCAGAGTTGCCCGGCGCTCTCCGGCTGCGGT
AGTTCAGGCAGTTCAATCAACTGTTTACCTTGTGGAGCGACATCCAGAGGCACTTCACCGCTTGCCAGCG
GCTTACCATCCAGCGCCACCATCCAGTGCAGGAGCTCGTTATCGCTATGACGGAACAGGTATTCGCTGGT
CACTTCGATGGTTTGCCCGGATAAACGGAACTGGAAAAACTGCTGCTGGTGTTTTGCTTCCGTCAGCGCT
GGATGCGGCGTGCGGTCGGCAAAGACCAGACCGTTCATACAGAACTGGCGATCGTTCGGCGTATCGCCAA
AATCACCGCCGTAAGCCGACCACGGGTTGCCGTTTTCATCATATTTAATCAGCGACTGATCCACCCAGTC
CCAGACGAAGCCGCCCTGTAAACGGGGATACTGACGAAACGCCTGCCAGTATTTAGCGAAACCGCCAAGA
CTGTTACCCATCGCGTGGGCGTATTCGCAAAGGATCAGCGGGCGCGTCTCTCCAGGTAGCGAAAGCCATT
TTTTGATGGACCATTTCGGCACAGCCGGGAAGGGCTGGTCTTCATCCACGCGCGCGTACATCGGGCAAAT
AATATCGGTGGCCGTGGTGTCGGCTCCGCCGCCTTCATACTGCACCGGGCGGGAAGGATCGACAGATTTG
ATCCAGCGATACAGCGCGTCGTGATTAGCGCCGTGGCCTGATTCATTCCCCAGCGACCAGATGATCACAC
TCGGGTGATTACGATCGCGCTGCACCATTCGCGTTACGCGTTCGCTCATCGCCGGTAGCCAGCGCGGATC
ATCGGTCAGACGATTCATTGGCACCATGCCGTGGGTTTCAATATTGGCTTCATCCACCACATACAGGCCG
TAGCGGTCGCACAGCGTGTACCACAGCGGATGGTTCGGATAATGCGAACAGCGCACGGCGTTAAAGTTGT
TCTGCTTCATCAGCAGGATATCCTGCACCATCGTCTGCTCATCCATGACCTGACCATGCAGAGGATGATG
CTCGTGACGGTTAACGCCTCGAATCAGCAACGGCTTGCCGTTCAGCAGCAGCAGACCATTTTCAATCCGC
ACCTCGCGGAAACCGACATCGCAGGCTTCTGCTTCAATCAGCGTGCCGTCGGCGGTGTGCAGTTCAACCA
CCGCACGATAGAGATTCGGGATTTCGGCGCTCCACAGTTTCGGGTTTTCGACGTTCAGACGTAGTGTGAC
GCGATCGGCATAACCACCACGCTCATCGATAATTTCACCGCCGAAAGGCGCGGTGCCGCTGGCGACCTGC
GTTTCACCCTGCCATAAAGAAACTGTTACCCGTAGGTAGTCACGCAACTCGCCGCACATCTGAACTTCAG
CCTCCAGTACAGCGCGGCTGAAATCATCATTAAAGCGAGTGGCAACATGGAAATCGCTGATTTGTGTAGT
CGGTTTATGCAGCAACGAGACGTCACGGAAAATGCCGCTCATCCGCCACATATCCTGATCTTCCAGATAA
CTGCCGTCACTCCAACGCAGCACCATCACCGCGAGGCGGTTTTCTCCGGCGCGTAAAAATGCGCTCAGGT
CAAATTCAGACGGCAAACGACTGTCCTGGCCGTAACCGACCCAGCGCCCGTTGCACCACAGATGAAACGC
CGAGTTAACGCCATCAAAAATAATTCGCGTCTGGCCTTCCTGTAGCCAGCTTTCATCAACATTAAATGTG
AGCGAGTAACAACCCGTCGGATTCTCCGTGGGAACAAACGGCGGATTGACCGTAATGGGATAGGTTACGT
TGGTGTAGATGGGCGCATCGTAACCGTGCATCTGCCAGTTTGAGGGGACGACGACAGTATCGGCCTCAGG
AAGATCGCACTCCAGCCAGCTTTCCGGCACCGCTTCTGGTGCCGGAAACCAGGCAAAGCGCCATTCGCCA
TTCAGGCTGCGCAACTGTTGGGAAGGGCGATCGGTGCGGGCCTCTTCGCTATTACGCCAGCTGGCGAAAG
GGGGATGTGCTGCAAGGCGATTAAGTTGGGTAACGCCAGGGTTTTCCCAGTCACGACGTTGTAAAACGAC
GGGATCGCGCTTGAGCAGCTCCTTGCTGGTGTCCAGACCAATGCCTCCCAGACCGGCAACGAAAATCACG
TTCTTGTTGGTCAAAGTAAACGACATGGTGACTTCTTTTTTGCTTTAGCAGGCTCTTTCGATCCCCGGGA
ATTGCGGCCGCCGACTAGTACTGACGGACACACCGAAGCCCCGGCGGCAACCCTCAGCGGATGCCCCGGG
GCTTCACGTTTTCCCAGGTCAGAAGCGGTTTTCGGGAGTAGTGCCCCAACTGGGGTAACCTTTGAGTTCT
CTCAGTTGGGGGCGTAGGGTCGCCGACATGACACAAGGGGTTGTGACCGGGGTGGACACGTACGCGGGTG
CTTACGACCGTCAGTCGCGCGAGCGCGACTAGTTCTAGAGCGGCCGCCACCGCGGTGGAGCTCCAGCTTT
TGTTCCCTTTAGTGAGGGTTAATTGCGCGCTTGGCGTAATCATGGTCATAGCTGTTTCCTGTGTGAAATT
GTTATCCGCTCACAATTCCACACAACATACGAGCCGGAAGCATAAAGTGTAAAGCCTGGGGTGCCTAATG
AGTGAGCTAACTCACATTAATTGCGTTGCGCTCACTGCCCGCTTTCCAGTCGGGAAACCTGTCGTGCCAG
CTGCATTAATGAATCGGCCAACGCGCGGGGAGAGGCGGTTTGCGTATTGGGCGCTCTTCCGCTTCCTCGC
TCACTGACTCGCTGCGCTCGGTCGTTCGGCTGCGGCGAGCGGTATCAGCTCACTCAAAGGCGGTAATACG
GTTATCCACAGAATCAGGGGATAACGCAGGAAAGAACATGTGAGCAAAAGGCCAGCAAAAGGCCAGGAAC
CGTAAAAAGGCCGCGTTGCTGGCGTTTTTCCATAGGCTCCGCCCCCCTGACGAGCATCACAAAAATCGAC
GCTCAAGTCAGAGGTGGCGAAACCCGACAGGACTATAAAGATACCAGGCGTTTCCCCCTGGAAGCTCCCT
CGTGCGCTCTCCTGTTCCGACCCTGCCGCTTACCGGATACCTGTCCGCCTTTCTCCCTTCGGGAAGCGTG
GCGCTTTCTCATAGCTCACGCTGTAGGTATCTCAGTTCGGTGTAGGTCGTTCGCTCCAAGCTGGGCTGTG
TGCACGAACCCCCCGTTCAGCCCGACCGCTGCGCCTTATCCGGTAACTATCGTCTTGAGTCCAACCCGGT
AAGACACGACTTATCGCCACTGGCAGCAGCCACTGGTAACAGGATTAGCAGAGCGAGGTATGTAGGCGGT
GCTACAGAGTTCTTGAAGTGGTGGCCTAACTACGGCTACACTAGAAGGACAGTATTTGGTATCTGCGCTC
TGCTGAAGCCAGTTACCTTCGGAAAAAGAGTTGGTAGCTCTTGATCCGGCAAACAAACCACCGCTGGTAG
CGGTGGTTTTTTTGTTTGCAAGCAGCAGATTACGCGCAGAAAAAAAGGATCTCAAGAAGATCCTTTGATC
TTTTCTACGGGGTCTGACGCTCAGTGGAACGAAAACTCACGTTAAGGGATTTTGGTCATGAGATTATCAA
AAAGGATCTTCACCTAGATCCTTTTCGACCGAATAAATACCTGTGACGGAAGATCACTTCGCAGAATAAA
TAAATCCTGGTGTCCCTGTTGATACCGGGAAGCCCTGGGCCAACTTTTGGCGAAAATGAGACGTTGATCG
GCACGTAAGAGGTTCCAACTTTCACCATAATGAAATAAGATCACTACCGGGCGTATTTTTTGAGTTGTCG
AGATTTTCAGGAGCTAAGGAAGCTAAAATGGAGAAAAAAATCACTGGATATACCACCGTTGATATATCCC
AATGGCATCGTAAAGAACATTTTGAGGCATTTCAGTCAGTTGCTCAATGTACCTATAACCAGACCGTTCA
GCTGGATATTACGGCCTTTTTAAAGACCGTAAAGAAAAATAAGCACAAGTTTTATCCGGCCTTTATTCAC
ATTCTTGCCCGCCTGATGAATGCTCATCCGGAATTACGTATGGCAATGAAAGACGGTGAGCTGGTGATAT
GGGATAGTGTTCACCCTTGTTACACCGTTTTCCATGAGCAAACTGAAACGTTTTCATCGCTCTGGAGTGA
ATACCACGACGATTTCCGGCAGTTTCTACACATATATTCGCAAGATGTGGCGTGTTACGGTGAAAACCTG
GCCTATTTCCCTAAAGGGTTTATTGAGAATATGTTTTTCGTCTCAGCCAATCCCTGGGTGAGTTTCACCA
GTTTTGATTTAAACGTGGCCAATATGGACAACTTCTTCGCCCCCGTTTTCACCATGGGCAAATATTATAC
GCAAGGCGACAAGGTGCTGATGCCGCTGGCGATTCAGGTTCATCATGCCGTTTGTGATGGCTTCCATGTC
GGCAGAATGCTTAATGAATTACAACAGTACTGCGATGAGTGGCAGGGCGGGGCGTAATTTTTTTAAGGCA
GTTATTGGTGCCCTTAAACGCCTGGTTGCTACGCCTGAATAAGTGATAATAAGCGGATGAATGGCAGAAA
TTCGAAAGCAAATTCGACCCGGTCGTCGGTTCAGGGCAGGGTCGTTAAATAGCCGCTTATGTCTATTGCT
GGTTTACCGGTTTATTGACTACCGGAAGCAGTGTGACCGTGTGCTTCTCAAATGCCTGAGGCCAGTTTGC
TCAGGCTCTCCCCGTGGAGGTAATAATTGACGATATGATCCTTTTTTTCTGATCAAAAGTGCTCATCATT
GGAAAACGTTCTTCGGGGCGAAAACTCTCAAGGATCTTACCGCTGTTGAGATCCAGTTCGATGTAACCCA
CTCGTGCACCCAACTGATCTTCAGCATCTTTTACTTTCACCAGCGTTTCTGGGTGAGCAAAAACAGGAAG
GCAAAATGCCGCAAAAAAGGGAATAAGGGCGACACGGAAATGTTGAATACTCATACTCTTCCTTTTTCAA
TATTATTGAAGCATTTATCAAGGGTTATTGTCTCATGAGCGGATACATATTTGAATGTATTTAGAAAAAT
AAACAAATAGGGGTTCCGCGCACATTTCCCCGAAAAGTGCCAC
Features (pLannotate 1.2.2; 19 found; start..end, strand, type, name):
     30..458     -  rep_origin     f1 ori (sequence partly withheld): f1 bacteriophage origin of replication; arrow indicates direction of (+) strand synthesis
    463..498     -  CDS            lacZα (fragment): LacZα fragment of β-galactosidase; lacZ fragment
    499..521     -  misc_feature   MCS (fragment): pBluescript multiple cloning site
    536..605     +  protein_bind   attB: attB site for the φC31 integrase (Groth et al., 2000) phage φC31 integrase
    794..815     -  misc_feature   MCS (fragment): pBluescript multiple cloning site
    855..1070    -  CDS            lacY (fragment): LACY_ECOLI - Experimental evidence at protein level: Swiss-Prot protein existence level 1. Responsible for transport of beta-galactosides into the cell, with the concomitant import of a proton (symport system). Can transport lactose, melibiose, lactulose or the analog methyl-1-thio-beta,D- galactopyranoside (TMG), but not sucrose or fructose (PubMed:1848449, PubMed:18177889, PubMed:22106930). The substrate specificity is directed toward the galactopyranosyl moiety of the substrate (PubMed:22106930). From Escherichia coli (strain K12).
   1122..4168    -  CDS            lacZ: β-galactosidase; lacZ
   4391..4490    +  protein_bind   phage φC31 attP: attachment site of phage φC31 phage φC31 integrase
   4546..4581    -  misc_feature   MCS (fragment): pBluescript multiple cloning site
   4594..4612    -  promoter       T3 promoter: promoter for bacteriophage T3 RNA polymerase
   4657..4673    -  protein_bind   lac operator: The lac repressor binds to the lac operator to inhibit transcription in E. coli. This inhibition can be relieved by adding lactose or isopropyl-β-D-thiogalactopyranoside (IPTG). lac repressor encoded by lacI
   4681..4711    -  promoter       lac promoter: promoter for the E. coli lac operon
   4726..4747    -  protein_bind   CAP binding site: CAP binding activates transcription in the presence of cAMP. E. coli catabolite activator protein
   4760..4852    -  CDS            lacI (fragment): lac repressor; lacI; The lac repressor binds to the lac operator to inhibit transcription in E. coli. This inhibition can be relieved by adding lactose or isopropyl-β-D-thiogalactopyranoside (IPTG).
   5035..5623    -  rep_origin     ori: high-copy-number ColE1/pMB1/pBR322/pUC origin of replication
   5843..5945    +  promoter       cat promoter: promoter of the E. coli cat gene encoding chloramphenicol acetyltransferase
   5946..6605    +  CDS            CmR: chloramphenicol acetyltransferase; cat; confers resistance to chloramphenicol
   6883..7092    -  CDS            AmpR (fragment): β-lactamase; bla; confers resistance to ampicillin, carbenicillin, and related antibiotics
   7093..7198    -  promoter       AmpR promoter: bla
