[The description below was written by a language model from this plasmid's Addgene catalogue record and pLannotate feature annotations shown in this document.]
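Description:
pBCPB+ is a high-copy bacterial plasmid built on the Stratagene pBC SK+ phagemid backbone. It is propagated in E. coli from a ColE1/pUC-type origin and selected with chloramphenicol through a cat promoter-driven chloramphenicol acetyltransferase gene. The backbone also carries an f1 origin for single-stranded DNA production, a T3 promoter and remnants of the pBluescript multiple cloning site. The annotation also detects an AmpR promoter with only a fragment of the β-lactamase coding sequence, so ampicillin resistance is not expected to be functional, consistent with chloramphenicol being the only listed marker.

The roughly 4 kb insert, cloned between SalI and SpeI, consists of a full-length lacZ gene encoding β-galactosidase, followed by a short fragment of lacY, flanked by the phage φC31 attachment sites attP and attB. Both att sites are annotated on the same strand. The lacZ reading frame lies downstream of the vector's lac promoter, lac operator and CAP binding site and in the same orientation, with attP sitting between them. This arrangement makes the plasmid an intramolecular recombination substrate. φC31 integrase acting on directly oriented attP and attB sites would be expected to excise the intervening lacZ segment, leaving a hybrid att site on the plasmid and removing β-galactosidase activity, a change that can be scored by colony colour.

The record does not describe the assay itself. The associated publication concerns φC31 integrase-mediated site-specific integration in human cells, so the construct most plausibly serves as a reporter for measuring integrase activity. The attP sequence was derived from another plasmid, pIJ8600.
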