Addgene plasmid #18940: pBCPB+
Depositing lab: Michele Calos. Depositing organization: Stanford University. Publication: A phage integrase directs efficient site-specific integration in human cells. Groth AC, Olivares EC, Thyagarajan B, Calos MP. Proc Natl Acad Sci U S A. 2000 May 23. 97(11):5995-6000. 10.1073/pnas.090527097 PubMed 10801973.
Backbone
  Vector backbone: pBCSK+
  Backbone manufacturer: Stratagene
  Backbone size w/o insert (bp): 3190
  Vector type: Bacterial Expression
Growth in bacteria
  Bacterial resistance: Chloramphenicol, 25 μg/mL
  Growth temperature: 37°C
  Growth strain: DH5alpha
  Copy number: High Copy
Gene/Insert
  Gene/Insert name: attP, lacZ, attB
  Insert size (bp): 4031
  Cloning method: Restriction Enzyme; 5′ cloning site SalI (not destroyed); 3′ cloning site SpeI (not destroyed)
  Sequencing primers: 5′ n/a
Resource information
  A portion of this plasmid was derived from a plasmid made by: attP sequence from the plasmid pIJ8600 (a gift from Mervyn Bibb, John Innes Institute, Norwich, U.K.)
Terms and licenses: Academic/Nonprofit Terms; Industry Terms: Not Available to Industry
How to cite: pBCPB+ was a gift from Michele Calos (Addgene plasmid # 18940 ; http://n2t.net/addgene:18940 ; RRID:Addgene_18940)
