>Addgene plasmid #18940 | pBCPB+ | addgene partial sequence | sequence record 24804 | T3 5'-GCAATTAACCCTCACTAAAGG-3'
GNCTCNCGCGGTGGCGGCCGCTCTAGAACTAGTCGCGCTCGCGCGACTGACGGTCGTAAGCACCCGCGTA
CGTGTCCACCCCGGTCACAACCCCTTGTGTCATGTCGGCGGCCCTACGCCCCCAACTGAGAGAACTCAAA
GGTTACCCCAGTTGGGGCACTACTCCCGAAAACCGCTTCTGACCTGGGAAAACGTGAAGCCCCGGGGCAT
CCGCTGAGGGTTGCCGCCGGGGCTTCGGTGTGTCCGTCAGTACTAGTCGGCGGCCGCAATTCCCGGGGAT
CGAAAGAGCCTGCTAAAGCAAAAAAGAAGTCACCATGTCGTTTACTTTGACCAACAAGAACGTGATTTTC
GTTGCCGGTCTGGGAGGCATTGGTCTGGACACCAGCAAGGAGCTGCTCAAGCGCGATCCCGTCGTTTTAC
AACGTCGTGACTGGGAAAACCCTGGCGTTACCCAACTTAATCGCCTTGCAGCACATCCCCCTTTCGCCAG
CTGGCGTAATAGCGAAGAGGCCCGCACCGATCGCCCTTCCCAACAGTTGCGCAGCCTGAATGGCGAATGG
CGCTTTGCCTGGTTTCCGGCACCAGAAGCGGTGCCGGAAAGCTGGCTGGAGTGCGATCTTCCTGAGGCCG
ATACTGTCGTCGTCCCCTCAAACTGGCAGATGCACGGTTACGATGCGCCCATCTANCCCAACGTGACNTA
TNNCATTACGGTCAATCCGCCGTTTGTTCCACGGAGATCCGACGGTTGTACTCGCTCACATTTATGTTGA
TGAAGNTGGTTGCTNANGAAGGCANANCGATTATTTTGATGCNTACTCGCGTTNTTGNGNGCACGGCNTG
GTCGTA
